Addgene plasmid #174153: lentiCRISPRv2_AMBRA1#2
Purpose: Lentiviral vector expressing Cas9 and a sgRNA against the human AMBRA1 gene
Depositing lab: Julien Sage. Depositing organization: Stanford University. Publication: The AMBRA1 E3 ligase adaptor regulates the stability of cyclin D. Chaikovsky AC, Li C, Jeng EE, Loebell S, Lee MC, Murray CW, Cheng R, Demeter J, Swaney DL, Chen SH, Newton BW, Johnson JR, Drainas AP, Shue YT, Seoane JA, Srinivasan P, He A, Yoshida A, Hipkins SQ, McCrea E, Poltorack CD, Krogan NJ, Diehl JA, Kong C, Jackson PK, Curtis C, Petrov DA, Bassik MC, Winslow MM, Sage J. Nature. 2021 Apr;592(7856):794-798. doi: 10.1038/s41586-021-03474-7. Epub 2021 Apr 14. PubMed 33854239.
Backbone
  Vector backbone: lentiCRISPR v2
  Vector type: Mammalian Expression, Lentiviral, CRISPR
  Selectable markers: Puromycin
Growth in bacteria
  Bacterial resistance: Ampicillin, 100 μg/mL
  Growth temperature: 37°C
  Growth strain: NEB Stable
  Copy number: High Copy
Gene/Insert
  Gene/Insert name: AMBRA
  gRNA/shRNA sequence: GGTAGAGCGTGGACTATC
  Species: H. sapiens (human)
  Insert size (bp): 18
  Entrez Gene: AMBRA1 (a.k.a. DCAF3, WDR94)
  Promoter: hU6
  Cloning method: Restriction Enzyme; 5′ cloning site BsmbI (destroyed during cloning); 3′ cloning site BsmbI (destroyed during cloning)
Terms and licenses: Academic/Nonprofit Terms; Industry Terms: Not Available to Industry
How to cite: lentiCRISPRv2_AMBRA1#2 was a gift from Julien Sage (Addgene plasmid # 174153 ; http://n2t.net/addgene:174153 ; RRID:Addgene_174153)
