[The description below was written by a language model from this plasmid's Addgene catalogue record and pLannotate feature annotations shown in this document.]
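Description:
lentiCRISPRv2_AMBRA1#2 is an all-in-one lentiviral CRISPR knockout vector built on the lentiCRISPR v2 backbone, delivering Streptococcus pyogenes Cas9 together with a single guide RNA directed against the human AMBRA1 gene (also known as DCAF3 or WDR94). In bacteria the roughly 13 kb plasmid is maintained through a high-copy ColE1/pUC-type origin and selected with ampicillin via the bla gene. An f1 origin and an SV40/EM7-driven bleomycin/Zeocin resistance cassette also sit in the backbone, outside the region that is packaged into virus.

The transfer cassette has a self-inactivating HIV-1 design. A CMV enhancer/promoter fused to a truncated 5' LTR drives genomic RNA production in packaging cells, followed by the Ψ packaging signal, the RRE for Rev-dependent nuclear export, and the cPPT/CTS; a ΔU3 3' LTR closes the unit, with a bGH polyadenylation signal downstream. Within the provirus, a human U6 RNA polymerase III promoter transcribes the 18-nucleotide AMBRA1 spacer, which was cloned into BsmBI sites that were destroyed in the process, fused to the Cas9 gRNA scaffold. Downstream, an EF-1α core promoter drives Cas9, followed on the same strand by puromycin N-acetyltransferase for selection of transduced mammalian cells. The table annotates no separate promoter for the puromycin marker and does not annotate the element linking it to Cas9. A WPRE enhances transcript expression.

The "#2" in the name suggests it is one of several AMBRA1 guides. The construct is intended for producing lentivirus to disrupt AMBRA1 in human cells, and it was deposited in connection with work on AMBRA1 as an E3 ligase adaptor that regulates cyclin D stability.
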