Features (pLannotate 1.2.2; 33 found; start..end, strand, type, name):
     31..83      -  misc_feature   bom (fragment): basis of mobility region from pBR322
    238..617     +  enhancer       CMV enhancer: human cytomegalovirus immediate early enhancer
    618..817     +  promoter       CMV promoter: human cytomegalovirus (CMV) immediate early promoter
    835..1015    +  LTR            5' LTR (truncated): truncated 5' long terminal repeat (LTR) from HIV-1
   1062..1187    +  misc_feature   HIV-1 Ψ: packaging signal of human immunodeficiency virus type 1
   1171..1534    +  CDS            HIV-1 gag (fragment): gag protein from human immunodeficiency virus 1; gag
   1680..1913    +  misc_feature   RRE: The Rev response element (RRE) of HIV-1 allows for Rev-dependent mRNA export from the nucleus to the cytoplasm.
   2290..2390    +  CDS            Rev (fragment): human immunodeficiency virus 1 (HIV-1) Rev protein; rev; enhances nuclear export of unspliced and incompletely spliced viral mRNAs
   2440..2557    +  misc_feature   cPPT/CTS: central polypurine tract and central termination sequence of HIV-1
   2608..2848    +  promoter       U6 promoter: RNA polymerase III promoter for human U6 snRNA
   2875..2950    +  misc_RNA       gRNA scaffold: guide RNA scaffold for the Streptococcus pyogenes CRISPR/Cas9 system
   2968..2986    +  CDS            small t antigen (fragment): SV40 (simian virus 40) small t antigen
   3012..3223    +  promoter       EF-1α core promoter: core promoter for human elongation factor EF-1α
   3248..7351    +  CDS            Cas9: Cas9 (Csn1) endonuclease from the Streptococcus pyogenes Type II CRISPR/Cas system generates RNA-guided double strand breaks in DNA
   7489..8086    +  CDS            PuroR (fragment): puromycin N-acetyltransferase; pac from Streptomyces; confers resistance to puromycin
   8102..8690    +  misc_feature   WPRE: woodchuck hepatitis virus posttranscriptional regulatory element
   8741..8760    +  misc_feature   cPPT/CTS (fragment): central polypurine tract and central termination sequence of HIV-1
   8762..8995    +  LTR            3' LTR (ΔU3): self-inactivating 3' long terminal repeat (LTR) from HIV-1
   9027..9251    +  polyA_signal   bGH poly(A) signal: bovine growth hormone polyadenylation signal
   9255..9276    +  promoter       SV40 promoter (fragment): SV40 enhancer and early promoter
   9297..9725    +  rep_origin     f1 ori (sequence partly withheld): f1 bacteriophage origin of replication; arrow indicates direction of (+) strand synthesis
   9739..10068   +  promoter       SV40 promoter: SV40 enhancer and early promoter
  10116..10163   +  promoter       EM7 promoter: synthetic bacterial promoter&nbsp
  10182..10556   +  CDS            BleoR: antibiotic-binding protein; Sh ble from Streptoalloteichus hindustanus; confers resistance to bleomycin, phleomycin, and Zeocin™
  10566..10691   +  CDS            ble (fragment): BLE_KLEPN - Experimental evidence at protein level: Swiss-Prot protein existence level 1. Binding protein with a strong affinity to the bleomycin family of antibiotics. Binds to CL990; an antimitotic-antibiotic compound. From Klebsiella pneumoniae.
  10686..10807   +  polyA_signal   SV40 poly(A) signal: SV40 polyadenylation signal
  10878..10900   -  protein_bind   lac operator (fragment): The lac repressor binds to the lac operator to inhibit transcription in E. coli. This inhibition can be relieved by adding lactose or isopropyl-β-D-thiogalactopyranoside (IPTG). lac repressor encoded by lacI
  10904..10934   -  promoter       lac promoter: promoter for the E. coli lac operon
  10949..10970   -  protein_bind   CAP binding site: CAP binding activates transcription in the presence of cAMP. E. coli catabolite activator protein
  10983..11075   -  CDS            lacI (fragment): lac repressor; lacI; The lac repressor binds to the lac operator to inhibit transcription in E. coli. This inhibition can be relieved by adding lactose or isopropyl-β-D-thiogalactopyranoside (IPTG).
  11258..11846   -  rep_origin     ori: high-copy-number ColE1/pMB1/pBR322/pUC origin of replication
  12017..12877   -  CDS            AmpR: β-lactamase; bla; confers resistance to ampicillin, carbenicillin, and related antibiotics
  12878..12982   -  promoter       AmpR promoter: bla
>Addgene plasmid #174153 | lentiCRISPRv2_AMBRA1#2 | addgene full sequence | sequence record 342245 | Addgene NGS Result
GTCGACGGATCGGGAGATCTCCCGATCCCCTATGGTGCACTCTCAGTACAATCTGCTCTGATGCCGCATA
GTTAAGCCAGTATCTGCTCCCTGCTTGTGTGTTGGAGGTCGCTGAGTAGTGCGCGAGCAAAATTTAAGCT
ACAACAAGGCAAGGCTTGACCGACAATTGCATGAAGAATCTGCTTAGGGTTAGGCGTTTTGCGCTGCTTC
GCGATGTACGGGCCAGATATACGCGTTGACATTGATTATTGACTAGTTATTAATAGTAATCAATTACGGG
GTCATTAGTTCATAGCCCATATATGGAGTTCCGCGTTACATAACTTACGGTAAATGGCCCGCCTGGCTGA
CCGCCCAACGACCCCCGCCCATTGACGTCAATAATGACGTATGTTCCCATAGTAACGCCAATAGGGACTT
TCCATTGACGTCAATGGGTGGAGTATTTACGGTAAACTGCCCACTTGGCAGTACATCAAGTGTATCATAT
GCCAAGTACGCCCCCTATTGACGTCAATGACGGTAAATGGCCCGCCTGGCATTATGCCCAGTACATGACC
TTATGGGACTTTCCTACTTGGCAGTACATCTACGTATTAGTCATCGCTATTACCATGGTGATGCGGTTTT
GGCAGTACATCAATGGGCGTGGATAGCGGTTTGACTCACGGGGATTTCCAAGTCTCCACCCCATTGACGT
CAATGGGAGTTTGTTTTGGCACCAAAATCAACGGGACTTTCCAAAATGTCGTAACAACTCCGCCCCATTG
ACGCAAATGGGCGGTAGGCGTGTACGGTGGGAGGTCTATATAAGCAGCGCGTTTTGCCTGTACTGGGTCT
CTCTGGTTAGACCAGATCTGAGCCTGGGAGCTCTCTGGCTAACTAGGGAACCCACTGCTTAAGCCTCAAT
AAAGCTTGCCTTGAGTGCTTCAAGTAGTGTGTGCCCGTCTGTTGTGTGACTCTGGTAACTAGAGATCCCT
CAGACCCTTTTAGTCAGTGTGGAAAATCTCTAGCAGTGGCGCCCGAACAGGGACTTGAAAGCGAAAGGGA
AACCAGAGGAGCTCTCTCGACGCAGGACTCGGCTTGCTGAAGCGCGCACGGCAAGAGGCGAGGGGCGGCG
ACTGGTGAGTACGCCAAAAATTTTGACTAGCGGAGGCTAGAAGGAGAGAGATGGGTGCGAGAGCGTCAGT
ATTAAGCGGGGGAGAATTAGATCGCGATGGGAAAAAATTCGGTTAAGGCCAGGGGGAAAGAAAAAATATA
AATTAAAACATATAGTATGGGCAAGCAGGGAGCTAGAACGATTCGCAGTTAATCCTGGCCTGTTAGAAAC
ATCAGAAGGCTGTAGACAAATACTGGGACAGCTACAACCATCCCTTCAGACAGGATCAGAAGAACTTAGA
TCATTATATAATACAGTAGCAACCCTCTATTGTGTGCATCAAAGGATAGAGATAAAAGACACCAAGGAAG
CTTTAGACAAGATAGAGGAAGAGCAAAACAAAAGTAAGACCACCGCACAGCAAGCGGCCGCTGATCTTCA
GACCTGGAGGAGGAGATATGAGGGACAATTGGAGAAGTGAATTATATAAATATAAAGTAGTAAAAATTGA
ACCATTAGGAGTAGCACCCACCAAGGCAAAGAGAAGAGTGGTGCAGAGAGAAAAAAGAGCAGTGGGAATA
GGAGCTTTGTTCCTTGGGTTCTTGGGAGCAGCAGGAAGCACTATGGGCGCAGCGTCAATGACGCTGACGG
TACAGGCCAGACAATTATTGTCTGGTATAGTGCAGCAGCAGAACAATTTGCTGAGGGCTATTGAGGCGCA
ACAGCATCTGTTGCAACTCACAGTCTGGGGCATCAAGCAGCTCCAGGCAAGAATCCTGGCTGTGGAAAGA
TACCTAAAGGATCAACAGCTCCTGGGGATTTGGGGTTGCTCTGGAAAACTCATTTGCACCACTGCTGTGC
CTTGGAATGCTAGTTGGAGTAATAAATCTCTGGAACAGATTTGGAATCACACGACCTGGATGGAGTGGGA
CAGAGAAATTAACAATTACACAAGCTTAATACACTCCTTAATTGAAGAATCGCAAAACCAGCAAGAAAAG
AATGAACAAGAATTATTGGAATTAGATAAATGGGCAAGTTTGTGGAATTGGTTTAACATAACAAATTGGC
TGTGGTATATAAAATTATTCATAATGATAGTAGGAGGCTTGGTAGGTTTAAGAATAGTTTTTGCTGTACT
TTCTATAGTGAATAGAGTTAGGCAGGGATATTCACCATTATCGTTTCAGACCCACCTCCCAACCCCGAGG
GGACCCGACAGGCCCGAAGGAATAGAAGAAGAAGGTGGAGAGAGAGACAGAGACAGATCCATTCGATTAG
TGAACGGATCGGCACTGCGTGCGCCAATTCTGCAGACAAATGGCAGTATTCATCCACAATTTTAAAAGAA
AAGGGGGGATTGGGGGGTACAGTGCAGGGGAAAGAATAGTAGACATAATAGCAACAGACATACAAACTAA
AGAATTACAAAAACAAATTACAAAAATTCAAAATTTTCGGGTTTATTACAGGGACAGCAGAGATCCAGTT
TGGTTAATTAAGGTACCGAGGGCCTATTTCCCATGATTCCTTCATATTTGCATATACGATACAAGGCTGT
TAGAGAGATAATTAGAATTAATTTGACTGTAAACACAAAGATATTAGTACAAAATACGTGACGTAGAAAG
TAATAATTTCTTGGGTAGTTTGCAGTTTTAAAATTATGTTTTAAAATGGACTATCATATGCTTACCGTAA
CTTGAAAGTATTTCGATTTCTTGGCTTTATATATCTTGTGGAAAGGACGAAACACCGGTAGAGCGTGGAC
TATCGTTTTAGAGCTAGAAATAGCAAGTTAAAATAAGGCTAGTCCGTTATCAACTTGAAAAAGTGGCACC
GAGTCGGTGCTTTTTTGAATTCGCTAGCTAGGTCTTGAAAGGAGTGGGAATTGGCTCCGGTGCCCGTCAG
TGGGCAGAGCGCACATCGCCCACAGTCCCCGAGAAGTTGGGGGGAGGGGTCGGCAATTGATCCGGTGCCT
AGAGAAGGTGGCGCGGGGTAAACTGGGAAAGTGATGTCGTGTACTGGCTCCGCCTTTTTCCCGAGGGTGG
GGGAGAACCGTATATAAGTGCAGTAGTCGCCGTGAACGTTCTTTTTCGCAACGGGTTTGCCGCCAGAACA
CAGGACCGGTTCTAGAGCGCTGCCACCATGGACAAGAAGTACAGCATCGGCCTGGACATCGGCACCAACT
CTGTGGGCTGGGCCGTGATCACCGACGAGTACAAGGTGCCCAGCAAGAAATTCAAGGTGCTGGGCAACAC
CGACCGGCACAGCATCAAGAAGAACCTGATCGGAGCCCTGCTGTTCGACAGCGGCGAAACAGCCGAGGCC
ACCCGGCTGAAGAGAACCGCCAGAAGAAGATACACCAGACGGAAGAACCGGATCTGCTATCTGCAAGAGA
TCTTCAGCAACGAGATGGCCAAGGTGGACGACAGCTTCTTCCACAGACTGGAAGAGTCCTTCCTGGTGGA
AGAGGATAAGAAGCACGAGCGGCACCCCATCTTCGGCAACATCGTGGACGAGGTGGCCTACCACGAGAAG
TACCCCACCATCTACCACCTGAGAAAGAAACTGGTGGACAGCACCGACAAGGCCGACCTGCGGCTGATCT
ATCTGGCCCTGGCCCACATGATCAAGTTCCGGGGCCACTTCCTGATCGAGGGCGACCTGAACCCCGACAA
CAGCGACGTGGACAAGCTGTTCATCCAGCTGGTGCAGACCTACAACCAGCTGTTCGAGGAAAACCCCATC
AACGCCAGCGGCGTGGACGCCAAGGCCATCCTGTCTGCCAGACTGAGCAAGAGCAGACGGCTGGAAAATC
TGATCGCCCAGCTGCCCGGCGAGAAGAAGAATGGCCTGTTCGGAAACCTGATTGCCCTGAGCCTGGGCCT
GACCCCCAACTTCAAGAGCAACTTCGACCTGGCCGAGGATGCCAAACTGCAGCTGAGCAAGGACACCTAC
GACGACGACCTGGACAACCTGCTGGCCCAGATCGGCGACCAGTACGCCGACCTGTTTCTGGCCGCCAAGA
ACCTGTCCGACGCCATCCTGCTGAGCGACATCCTGAGAGTGAACACCGAGATCACCAAGGCCCCCCTGAG
CGCCTCTATGATCAAGAGATACGACGAGCACCACCAGGACCTGACCCTGCTGAAAGCTCTCGTGCGGCAG
CAGCTGCCTGAGAAGTACAAAGAGATTTTCTTCGACCAGAGCAAGAACGGCTACGCCGGCTACATTGACG
GCGGAGCCAGCCAGGAAGAGTTCTACAAGTTCATCAAGCCCATCCTGGAAAAGATGGACGGCACCGAGGA
ACTGCTCGTGAAGCTGAACAGAGAGGACCTGCTGCGGAAGCAGCGGACCTTCGACAACGGCAGCATCCCC
CACCAGATCCACCTGGGAGAGCTGCACGCCATTCTGCGGCGGCAGGAAGATTTTTACCCATTCCTGAAGG
ACAACCGGGAAAAGATCGAGAAGATCCTGACCTTCCGCATCCCCTACTACGTGGGCCCTCTGGCCAGGGG
AAACAGCAGATTCGCCTGGATGACCAGAAAGAGCGAGGAAACCATCACCCCCTGGAACTTCGAGGAAGTG
GTGGACAAGGGCGCTTCCGCCCAGAGCTTCATCGAGCGGATGACCAACTTCGATAAGAACCTGCCCAACG
AGAAGGTGCTGCCCAAGCACAGCCTGCTGTACGAGTACTTCACCGTGTATAACGAGCTGACCAAAGTGAA
ATACGTGACCGAGGGAATGAGAAAGCCCGCCTTCCTGAGCGGCGAGCAGAAAAAGGCCATCGTGGACCTG
CTGTTCAAGACCAACCGGAAAGTGACCGTGAAGCAGCTGAAAGAGGACTACTTCAAGAAAATCGAGTGCT
TCGACTCCGTGGAAATCTCCGGCGTGGAAGATCGGTTCAACGCCTCCCTGGGCACATACCACGATCTGCT
GAAAATTATCAAGGACAAGGACTTCCTGGACAATGAGGAAAACGAGGACATTCTGGAAGATATCGTGCTG
ACCCTGACACTGTTTGAGGACAGAGAGATGATCGAGGAACGGCTGAAAACCTATGCCCACCTGTTCGACG
ACAAAGTGATGAAGCAGCTGAAGCGGCGGAGATACACCGGCTGGGGCAGGCTGAGCCGGAAGCTGATCAA
CGGCATCCGGGACAAGCAGTCCGGCAAGACAATCCTGGATTTCCTGAAGTCCGACGGCTTCGCCAACAGA
AACTTCATGCAGCTGATCCACGACGACAGCCTGACCTTTAAAGAGGACATCCAGAAAGCCCAGGTGTCCG
GCCAGGGCGATAGCCTGCACGAGCACATTGCCAATCTGGCCGGCAGCCCCGCCATTAAGAAGGGCATCCT
GCAGACAGTGAAGGTGGTGGACGAGCTCGTGAAAGTGATGGGCCGGCACAAGCCCGAGAACATCGTGATC
GAAATGGCCAGAGAGAACCAGACCACCCAGAAGGGACAGAAGAACAGCCGCGAGAGAATGAAGCGGATCG
AAGAGGGCATCAAAGAGCTGGGCAGCCAGATCCTGAAAGAACACCCCGTGGAAAACACCCAGCTGCAGAA
CGAGAAGCTGTACCTGTACTACCTGCAGAATGGGCGGGATATGTACGTGGACCAGGAACTGGACATCAAC
CGGCTGTCCGACTACGATGTGGACCATATCGTGCCTCAGAGCTTTCTGAAGGACGACTCCATCGACAACA
AGGTGCTGACCAGAAGCGACAAGAACCGGGGCAAGAGCGACAACGTGCCCTCCGAAGAGGTCGTGAAGAA
GATGAAGAACTACTGGCGGCAGCTGCTGAACGCCAAGCTGATTACCCAGAGAAAGTTCGACAATCTGACC
AAGGCCGAGAGAGGCGGCCTGAGCGAACTGGATAAGGCCGGCTTCATCAAGAGACAGCTGGTGGAAACCC
GGCAGATCACAAAGCACGTGGCACAGATCCTGGACTCCCGGATGAACACTAAGTACGACGAGAATGACAA
GCTGATCCGGGAAGTGAAAGTGATCACCCTGAAGTCCAAGCTGGTGTCCGATTTCCGGAAGGATTTCCAG
TTTTACAAAGTGCGCGAGATCAACAACTACCACCACGCCCACGACGCCTACCTGAACGCCGTCGTGGGAA
CCGCCCTGATCAAAAAGTACCCTAAGCTGGAAAGCGAGTTCGTGTACGGCGACTACAAGGTGTACGACGT
GCGGAAGATGATCGCCAAGAGCGAGCAGGAAATCGGCAAGGCTACCGCCAAGTACTTCTTCTACAGCAAC
ATCATGAACTTTTTCAAGACCGAGATTACCCTGGCCAACGGCGAGATCCGGAAGCGGCCTCTGATCGAGA
CAAACGGCGAAACCGGGGAGATCGTGTGGGATAAGGGCCGGGATTTTGCCACCGTGCGGAAAGTGCTGAG
CATGCCCCAAGTGAATATCGTGAAAAAGACCGAGGTGCAGACAGGCGGCTTCAGCAAAGAGTCTATCCTG
CCCAAGAGGAACAGCGATAAGCTGATCGCCAGAAAGAAGGACTGGGACCCTAAGAAGTACGGCGGCTTCG
ACAGCCCCACCGTGGCCTATTCTGTGCTGGTGGTGGCCAAAGTGGAAAAGGGCAAGTCCAAGAAACTGAA
GAGTGTGAAAGAGCTGCTGGGGATCACCATCATGGAAAGAAGCAGCTTCGAGAAGAATCCCATCGACTTT
CTGGAAGCCAAGGGCTACAAAGAAGTGAAAAAGGACCTGATCATCAAGCTGCCTAAGTACTCCCTGTTCG
AGCTGGAAAACGGCCGGAAGAGAATGCTGGCCTCTGCCGGCGAACTGCAGAAGGGAAACGAACTGGCCCT
GCCCTCCAAATATGTGAACTTCCTGTACCTGGCCAGCCACTATGAGAAGCTGAAGGGCTCCCCCGAGGAT
AATGAGCAGAAACAGCTGTTTGTGGAACAGCACAAGCACTACCTGGACGAGATCATCGAGCAGATCAGCG
AGTTCTCCAAGAGAGTGATCCTGGCCGACGCTAATCTGGACAAAGTGCTGTCCGCCTACAACAAGCACCG
GGATAAGCCCATCAGAGAGCAGGCCGAGAATATCATCCACCTGTTTACCCTGACCAATCTGGGAGCCCCT
GCCGCCTTCAAGTACTTTGACACCACCATCGACCGGAAGAGGTACACCAGCACCAAAGAGGTGCTGGACG
CCACCCTGATCCACCAGAGCATCACCGGCCTGTACGAGACACGGATCGACCTGTCTCAGCTGGGAGGCGA
CAAGCGACCTGCCGCCACAAAGAAGGCTGGACAGGCTAAGAAGAAGAAAGATTACAAAGACGATGACGAT
AAGGGATCCGGCGCAACAAACTTCTCTCTGCTGAAACAAGCCGGAGATGTCGAAGAGAATCCTGGACCGA
CCGAGTACAAGCCCACGGTGCGCCTCGCCACCCGCGACGACGTCCCCAGGGCCGTACGCACCCTCGCCGC
CGCGTTCGCCGACTACCCCGCCACGCGCCACACCGTCGATCCGGACCGCCACATCGAGCGGGTCACCGAG
CTGCAAGAACTCTTCCTCACGCGCGTCGGGCTCGACATCGGCAAGGTGTGGGTCGCGGACGACGGCGCCG
CGGTGGCGGTCTGGACCACGCCGGAGAGCGTCGAAGCGGGGGCGGTGTTCGCCGAGATCGGCCCGCGCAT
GGCCGAGTTGAGCGGTTCCCGGCTGGCCGCGCAGCAACAGATGGAAGGCCTCCTGGCGCCGCACCGGCCC
AAGGAGCCCGCGTGGTTCCTGGCCACCGTCGGAGTCTCGCCCGACCACCAGGGCAAGGGTCTGGGCAGCG
CCGTCGTGCTCCCCGGAGTGGAGGCGGCCGAGCGCGCCGGGGTGCCCGCCTTCCTGGAGACCTCCGCGCC
CCGCAACCTCCCCTTCTACGAGCGGCTCGGCTTCACCGTCACCGCCGACGTCGAGGTGCCCGAAGGACCG
CGCACCTGGTGCATGACCCGCAAGCCCGGTGCCTGAACGCGTTAAGTCGACAATCAACCTCTGGATTACA
AAATTTGTGAAAGATTGACTGGTATTCTTAACTATGTTGCTCCTTTTACGCTATGTGGATACGCTGCTTT
AATGCCTTTGTATCATGCTATTGCTTCCCGTATGGCTTTCATTTTCTCCTCCTTGTATAAATCCTGGTTG
CTGTCTCTTTATGAGGAGTTGTGGCCCGTTGTCAGGCAACGTGGCGTGGTGTGCACTGTGTTTGCTGACG
CAACCCCCACTGGTTGGGGCATTGCCACCACCTGTCAGCTCCTTTCCGGGACTTTCGCTTTCCCCCTCCC
TATTGCCACGGCGGAACTCATCGCCGCCTGCCTTGCCCGCTGCTGGACAGGGGCTCGGCTGTTGGGCACT
GACAATTCCGTGGTGTTGTCGGGGAAATCATCGTCCTTTCCTTGGCTGCTCGCCTGTGTTGCCACCTGGA
TTCTGCGCGGGACGTCCTTCTGCTACGTCCCTTCGGCCCTCAATCCAGCGGACCTTCCTTCCCGCGGCCT
GCTGCCGGCTCTGCGGCCTCTTCCGCGTCTTCGCCTTCGCCCTCAGACGAGTCGGATCTCCCTTTGGGCC
GCCTCCCCGCGTCGACTTTAAGACCAATGACTTACAAGGCAGCTGTAGATCTTAGCCACTTTTTAAAAGA
AAAGGGGGGACTGGAAGGGCTAATTCACTCCCAACGAAGACAAGATCTGCTTTTTGCTTGTACTGGGTCT
CTCTGGTTAGACCAGATCTGAGCCTGGGAGCTCTCTGGCTAACTAGGGAACCCACTGCTTAAGCCTCAAT
AAAGCTTGCCTTGAGTGCTTCAAGTAGTGTGTGCCCGTCTGTTGTGTGACTCTGGTAACTAGAGATCCCT
CAGACCCTTTTAGTCAGTGTGGAAAATCTCTAGCAGGGCCCGTTTAAACCCGCTGATCAGCCTCGACTGT
GCCTTCTAGTTGCCAGCCATCTGTTGTTTGCCCCTCCCCCGTGCCTTCCTTGACCCTGGAAGGTGCCACT
CCCACTGTCCTTTCCTAATAAAATGAGGAAATTGCATCGCATTGTCTGAGTAGGTGTCATTCTATTCTGG
GGGGTGGGGTGGGGCAGGACAGCAAGGGGGAGGATTGGGAAGACAATAGCAGGCATGCTGGGGATGCGGT
GGGCTCTATGGCTTCTGAGGCGGAAAGAACCAGCTGGGGCTCTAGGGGGTATCCCC
[124 nt withheld, positions 9297-9420]
C
[91 nt withheld, positions 9422-9512]
A
[49 nt withheld, positions 9514-9562]
CCTTTGACGTTGGAGTCCACGTTCTTT
[37 nt withheld, positions 9590-9626]
ACCCTATCTCGGTCTATTCTTTTGATTTATAAGGGATTTTGCCGATTTCGGCCTATTGGTTAAAAAATGA
GCTGATTTAACAAAAATTTAACGCGAATTAATTCTGTGGAATGTGTGTCAGTTAGGGTGTGGAAAGTCCC
CAGGCTCCCCAGCAGGCAGAAGTATGCAAAGCATGCATCTCAATTAGTCAGCAACCAGGTGTGGAAAGTC
CCCAGGCTCCCCAGCAGGCAGAAGTATGCAAAGCATGCATCTCAATTAGTCAGCAACCATAGTCCCGCCC
CTAACTCCGCCCATCCCGCCCCTAACTCCGCCCAGTTCCGCCCATTCTCCGCCCCATGGCTGACTAATTT
TTTTTATTTATGCAGAGGCCGAGGCCGCCTCTGCCTCTGAGCTATTCCAGAAGTAGTGAGGAGGCTTTTT
TGGAGGCCTAGGCTTTTGCAAAAAGCTCCCGGGAGCTTGTATATCCATTTTCGGATCTGATCAGCACGTG
TTGACAATTAATCATCGGCATAGTATATCGGCATAGTATAATACGACAAGGTGAGGAACTAAACCATGGC
CAAGTTGACCAGTGCCGTTCCGGTGCTCACCGCGCGCGACGTCGCCGGAGCGGTCGAGTTCTGGACCGAC
CGGCTCGGGTTCTCCCGGGACTTCGTGGAGGACGACTTCGCCGGTGTGGTCCGGGACGACGTGACCCTGT
TCATCAGCGCGGTCCAGGACCAGGTGGTGCCGGACAACACCCTGGCCTGGGTGTGGGTGCGCGGCCTGGA
CGAGCTGTACGCCGAGTGGTCGGAGGTCGTGTCCACGAACTTCCGGGACGCCTCCGGGCCGGCCATGACC
GAGATCGGCGAGCAGCCGTGGGGGCGGGAGTTCGCCCTGCGCGACCCGGCCGGCAACTGCGTGCACTTCG
TGGCCGAGGAGCAGGACTGACACGTGCTACGAGATTTCGATTCCACCGCCGCCTTCTATGAAAGGTTGGG
CTTCGGAATCGTTTTCCGGGACGCCGGCTGGATGATCCTCCAGCGCGGGGATCTCATGCTGGAGTTCTTC
GCCCACCCCAACTTGTTTATTGCAGCTTATAATGGTTACAAATAAAGCAATAGCATCACAAATTTCACAA
ATAAAGCATTTTTTTCACTGCATTCTAGTTGTGGTTTGTCCAAACTCATCAATGTATCTTATCATGTCTG
TATACCGTCGACCTCTAGCTAGAGCTTGGCGTAATCATGGTCATAGCTGTTTCCTGTGTGAAATTGTTAT
CCGCTCACAATTCCACACAACATACGAGCCGGAAGCATAAAGTGTAAAGCCTGGGGTGCCTAATGAGTGA
GCTAACTCACATTAATTGCGTTGCGCTCACTGCCCGCTTTCCAGTCGGGAAACCTGTCGTGCCAGCTGCA
TTAATGAATCGGCCAACGCGCGGGGAGAGGCGGTTTGCGTATTGGGCGCTCTTCCGCTTCCTCGCTCACT
GACTCGCTGCGCTCGGTCGTTCGGCTGCGGCGAGCGGTATCAGCTCACTCAAAGGCGGTAATACGGTTAT
CCACAGAATCAGGGGATAACGCAGGAAAGAACATGTGAGCAAAAGGCCAGCAAAAGGCCAGGAACCGTAA
AAAGGCCGCGTTGCTGGCGTTTTTCCATAGGCTCCGCCCCCCTGACGAGCATCACAAAAATCGACGCTCA
AGTCAGAGGTGGCGAAACCCGACAGGACTATAAAGATACCAGGCGTTTCCCCCTGGAAGCTCCCTCGTGC
GCTCTCCTGTTCCGACCCTGCCGCTTACCGGATACCTGTCCGCCTTTCTCCCTTCGGGAAGCGTGGCGCT
TTCTCATAGCTCACGCTGTAGGTATCTCAGTTCGGTGTAGGTCGTTCGCTCCAAGCTGGGCTGTGTGCAC
GAACCCCCCGTTCAGCCCGACCGCTGCGCCTTATCCGGTAACTATCGTCTTGAGTCCAACCCGGTAAGAC
ACGACTTATCGCCACTGGCAGCAGCCACTGGTAACAGGATTAGCAGAGCGAGGTATGTAGGCGGTGCTAC
AGAGTTCTTGAAGTGGTGGCCTAACTACGGCTACACTAGAAGAACAGTATTTGGTATCTGCGCTCTGCTG
AAGCCAGTTACCTTCGGAAAAAGAGTTGGTAGCTCTTGATCCGGCAAACAAACCACCGCTGGTAGCGGTG
GTTTTTTTGTTTGCAAGCAGCAGATTACGCGCAGAAAAAAAGGATCTCAAGAAGATCCTTTGATCTTTTC
TACGGGGTCTGACGCTCAGTGGAACGAAAACTCACGTTAAGGGATTTTGGTCATGAGATTATCAAAAAGG
ATCTTCACCTAGATCCTTTTAAATTAAAAATGAAGTTTTAAATCAATCTAAAGTATATATGAGTAAACTT
GGTCTGACAGTTACCAATGCTTAATCAGTGAGGCACCTATCTCAGCGATCTGTCTATTTCGTTCATCCAT
AGTTGCCTGACTCCCCGTCGTGTAGATAACTACGATACGGGAGGGCTTACCATCTGGCCCCAGTGCTGCA
ATGATACCGCGAGACCCACGCTCACCGGCTCCAGATTTATCAGCAATAAACCAGCCAGCCGGAAGGGCCG
AGCGCAGAAGTGGTCCTGCAACTTTATCCGCCTCCATCCAGTCTATTAATTGTTGCCGGGAAGCTAGAGT
AAGTAGTTCGCCAGTTAATAGTTTGCGCAACGTTGTTGCCATTGCTACAGGCATCGTGGTGTCACGCTCG
TCGTTTGGTATGGCTTCATTCAGCTCCGGTTCCCAACGATCAAGGCGAGTTACATGATCCCCCATGTTGT
GCAAAAAAGCGGTTAGCTCCTTCGGTCCTCCGATCGTTGTCAGAAGTAAGTTGGCCGCAGTGTTATCACT
CATGGTTATGGCAGCACTGCATAATTCTCTTACTGTCATGCCATCCGTAAGATGCTTTTCTGTGACTGGT
GAGTACTCAACCAAGTCATTCTGAGAATAGTGTATGCGGCGACCGAGTTGCTCTTGCCCGGCGTCAATAC
GGGATAATACCGCGCCACATAGCAGAACTTTAAAAGTGCTCATCATTGGAAAACGTTCTTCGGGGCGAAA
ACTCTCAAGGATCTTACCGCTGTTGAGATCCAGTTCGATGTAACCCACTCGTGCACCCAACTGATCTTCA
GCATCTTTTACTTTCACCAGCGTTTCTGGGTGAGCAAAAACAGGAAGGCAAAATGCCGCAAAAAAGGGAA
TAAGGGCGACACGGAAATGTTGAATACTCATACTCTTCCTTTTTCAATATTATTGAAGCATTTATCAGGG
TTATTGTCTCATGAGCGGATACATATTTGAATGTATTTAGAAAAATAAACAAATAGGGGTTCCGCGCACA
TTTCCCCGAAAAGTGCCACCTGAC
